>Addgene plasmid #47392 | Flag Intersectin Short (human) | addgene partial sequence | sequence record 68237 | SV40pA-R 5'-GAAATTTGTGATGCTATTGC-3'
AGTTGGGCCATGGCGGCCAAGCTTCTGCAGGTCGACGGTATCGATAAGCTTGATATCGAATTCCGGCACC
CTGTCTTTCCTTTTAATTCTCCTCCAAGCCAGCCGGGTTATCCAGTTTGGCTTTCATCCACCCATTCCCC
TTTAACCATGACTAGCAAGTTCAGCCTGGTTAAGTCCAAGCTGGGATAGTGGGTCTCTTTGAGGACTTTC
AAGCCTGAGGGGGGGGTGGACAACATATGATTCATTGCTGGCTTGGGTCCATGTCTGTGGTCAGCTTCAC
ATAATTGGATGGGAAGAGCCCCACTTGTCCATTGACTTCTCCTTTCCACCAGTCAGGGTCCTCCTTGTTG
AGGACGTTGATGATCTGGCCCTTGTTGAAGGCCAGCTCATCGTCATTCTGCGCGGTGTAGTCGTACATCC
CAATCACCTGGCACACTGCCGCTAATGCTGTTGACTTAGGTGGCTCTGTTGGAGTGATTTTGCTCGTCCC
AGGGTTTAGAAGCTTTACATAATTAGCTGGGAACCAGCCTATCTGGCGCTTTTTCCCACGTGCTTGCAGC
TCTCCTTCCCACCATCCACCTGGGTTCTTTTTTCGGATCAAAATCAGCTGACCAGGGGCGAGAGTGAGCT
GCTCGGGGCCGGTGGCGGTGTATGAGGCAATAACCTGGGCAATTTCAGGTTTTTTTCCTAAACTCCCTGT
TTTCCCAGCAGTTCCAGAGCCCTCTGAATCTTTAAGCCTCACATAGTTAGAAGGGAAGACTCCGGCCTTG
TCGCCCACTGTTCCTGTCCACCAGTCACCATCTTTCTTGGTAACCAAAATCACATCCCCTTGCTGAAAGG
TTAAATCTCCTTGCTCAGAACTCTCGTAAGTGTACATGGCAATAAATTCTTCTCCCGAAACGACCGGCTT
GGCT
