>Addgene plasmid #47392 | Flag Intersectin Short (human) | addgene partial sequence | sequence record 68239 | Sp6 5'-ATTTAGGTGACACTATAG-3'
GTGTCCCTCCCAGGTCCAACTGCACCTCGGTTCTATCGATTGAATTCCCCGGCCGCCACCATGGACTACA
AAGACGATGACGACGCTCAGTTTCCAACACCTTTTGGTGGCAGCCTGGATATCTGGGCCATAACTGTAGA
GGAAAGAGCGAAGCATGATCAGCAGTTCCATAGTTTAAAGCCAATATCTGGATTCATTACTGGTGATCAA
GCTAGAAACTTTTTTTTTCAATCTGGGTTACCTCAACCTGTTTTAGCACAGATATGGGCACTAGCTGACA
TGAATAATGATGGAAGAATGGATCAAGTGGAGTTTTCCATAGCTATGAAACTTATCAAACTGAAGCTACA
AGGATATCAGCTACCCTCTGCACTTCCCCCTGTCATGAAACAGCAACCAGTTGCTATTTCTAGCGCACCA
GCATTTGGTATGGGAGGTATCGCCAGCATGCCACCGCTTACAGCTGTTGCTCCAGTGCCAATGGGATCCA
TTCCAGTTGTTGGAATGTCTCCAACCCTAGTATCTTCTGTTCCCACAGCAGCTGTGCCCCCCCTGGCTAA
CGGGGCTCCCCCTGTTATACAACCTCTGCCTGCATTTGCTCATCCTGCAGCCACATTGCCAAAGAGTTCT
TCCTTTAGTAGATCTGGTCCAGGGTCACAACTAAACACTAAATTACAAAAGGCACAGTCATTTGATGTGG
CCAGTGTCCCACCAGTGGCAGAGTGGGCTGTTCCTCAGTCATCAAGACTGAAATACAGGCAATTATTCAA
TAGTCATGACAAAACTATGAGTGGACACTTAACAGGTCCCCAAGCAAGAACTATTCTTATGCAGTCAAGT
TTACCACAGGCTCAGCTGGC
