[The description below was written by a language model from this plasmid's Addgene catalogue record.]
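Description:
Flag Intersectin Short (human) is a mammalian expression plasmid built on the pRK5 backbone (4754 bp without insert). It is propagated in E. coli under ampicillin selection and is recorded as low copy. No feature table accompanies the record, so the bacterial origin of replication and the exact layout of backbone elements are not documented. The sequencing primers listed (SP6 on the 5′ side and an SV40 polyA reverse primer on the 3′ side) do indicate that the insert sits between an SP6 promoter site and an SV40 polyadenylation signal. No mammalian selection marker is recorded, which suggests use by transient transfection rather than stable line selection.

The payload is the human short isoform of intersectin (intersectin-s, gene ITSN1, also known as ITSN, SH3D1A or SH3P17). It is expressed from the CMV promoter, a strong constitutive promoter in most mammalian cell lines. A Flag epitope is fused to the N terminus of the protein, allowing detection and immunoprecipitation with anti-Flag antibodies without the need for an isoform-specific antibody. The insert was placed by restriction cloning, with a 5′ SmaI junction that was destroyed in the process and a 3′ SalI site that remains intact. The insert size is not stated.

Intersectin is an endocytic scaffolding protein. The associated publication concerns how the long isoform, intersectin-l, regulates actin assembly through Cdc42 and N-WASP. The record does not spell out the role of this construct, but a tagged short isoform would be suited to overexpression, localisation and protein interaction experiments in cultured mammalian cells, including comparison with the long form.
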