Addgene plasmid #47392: Flag Intersectin Short (human)
Depositing lab: Peter McPherson. Depositing organization: McGill University. Publication: Endocytic protein intersectin-l regulates actin assembly via Cdc42 and N-WASP. Hussain NK, Jenna S, Glogauer M, Quinn CC, Wasiak S, Guipponi M, Antonarakis SE, Kay BK, Stossel TP, Lamarche-Vane N, McPherson PS. Nat Cell Biol. 2001 Oct;3(10):927-32. 10.1038/ncb1001-927 PubMed 11584276.
Backbone
  Vector backbone: pRK5
  Backbone size w/o insert (bp): 4754
  Vector type: Mammalian Expression
Growth in bacteria
  Bacterial resistance: Ampicillin, 100 μg/mL
  Growth temperature: 37°C
  Growth strain: DH5alpha
  Copy number: Low Copy
Gene/Insert
  Gene/Insert name: Intersectin short (alt names: intersectin-s; ITSN1)
  Species: H. sapiens (human)
  Entrez Gene: ITSN1 (a.k.a. ITSN, SH3D1A, SH3P17)
  Promoter: CMV
  Tag / fusion protein: Flag (N terminal on insert)
  Cloning method: Restriction Enzyme; 5′ cloning site SmaI (destroyed during cloning); 3′ cloning site SalI (not destroyed)
  Sequencing primers: 5′ SP6; 3′ SV40pA-R
Terms and licenses: Academic/Nonprofit Terms; Industry Terms: Not Available to Industry
How to cite: Flag Intersectin Short (human) was a gift from Peter McPherson (Addgene plasmid # 47392 ; http://n2t.net/addgene:47392 ; RRID:Addgene_47392)
